>Addgene plasmid #100919 | pCEP4-BaLgp160 | addgene full sequence | sequence record 197659 | Addgene NGS Result
CGGGTGAAGGCCCAGGGCTCGCAGCCAACGTCGGGGCGGCAGGCCCTGCCATAGCCACTGGCCCCGTGGG
TTAGGGACGGGGTCCCCCATGGGGAATGGTTTATGGTTCGTGGGGGTTATTATTTTGGGCGTTGCGTGGG
GTCAGGTCCACGACTGGACTGAGCAGACAGACCCATGGTTTTTGGATGGCCTGGGCATGGACCGCATGTA
CTGGCGCGACACGAACACCGGGCGTCTGTGGCTGCCAAACACCCCCGACCCCCAAAAACCACCGCGCGGA
TTTCTGGCGTGCCAAGCTAGTCGACCAATTCTCATGTTTGACAGCTTATCATCGCAGATCCGGGCAACGT
TGTTGCCATTGCTGCAGGCGCAGAACTGGTAGGTATGGAAGATCTATACATTGAATCAATATTGGCAATT
AGCCATATTAGTCATTGGTTATATAGCATAAATCAATATTGGCTATTGGCCATTGCATACGTTGTATCTA
TATCATAATATGTACATTTATATTGGCTCATGTCCAATATGACCGCCATGTTGACATTGATTATTGACTA
GTTATTAATAGTAATCAATTACGGGGTCATTAGTTCATAGCCCATATATGGAGTTCCGCGTTACATAACT
TACGGTAAATGGCCCGCCTGGCTGACCGCCCAACGACCCCCGCCCATTGACGTCAATAATGACGTATGTT
CCCATAGTAACGCCAATAGGGACTTTCCATTGACGTCAATGGGTGGAGTATTTACGGTAAACTGCCCACT
TGGCAGTACATCAAGTGTATCATATGCCAAGTCCGCCCCCTATTGACGTCAATGACGGTAAATGGCCCGC
CTGGCATTATGCCCAGTACATGACCTTACGGGACTTTCCTACTTGGCAGTACATCTACGTATTAGTCATC
GCTATTACCATGGTGATGCGGTTTTGGCAGTACACCAATGGGCGTGGATAGCGGTTTGACTCACGGGGAT
TTCCAAGTCTCCACCCCATTGACGTCAATGGGAGTTTGTTTTGGCACCAAAATCAACGGGACTTTCCAAA
ATGTCGTAATAACCCCGCCCCGTTGACGCAAATGGGCGGTAGGCGTGTACGGTGGGAGGTCTATATAAGC
AGAGCTCGTTTAGTGAACCGTCAGATCTCTAGAAGCTGGGTACCAGCTGCTAGCGCCACCATGCCCATGG
GGAGCTTGCAACCGCTCGCCACTCTCTATCTCCTCGGCATGTTGGTAGCATCTGTGCTGGCTGAGGAAAA
GCTCTGGGTGACTGTGTATTACGGGGTCCCAGTTTGGAAGGAGGCTACTACCACGCTCTTCTGCGCCTCC
GACCGGAAGGCATACGACACCGAGGTGCATAATGTGTGGGCCACACACGCCTGTGTGCCTACCGACCCCA
ACCCACAGGAAGTGGAACTGAAGAACGTGACTGAGAATTTCAATATGTGGAAAAATAATATGGTGGAGCA
GATGCACGAGGACATTATTAGCCTCTGGGATCAGTCCCTTAAACCCTGCGTGAAACTGACACCGCTGTGC
GTAACGCTGAATTGTACTGACCTCCGGAATGCCACGAACGGAAACGACACAAATACCACGTCAAGCTCCC
GAGGGATGGTGGGAGGGGGAGAAATGAAGAACTGCTCATTCAATATAACGACGAATATCCGAGGGAAGGT
TCAGAAAGAGTATGCCCTGTTTTACAAACTGGACATCGCTCCTATCGACAACAACAGCAATAACAGGTAC
CGCCTGATTAGCTGCAACACTTCTGTGATTACCCAGGCCTGCCCCAAGGTGAGCTTCGAGCCTATCCCAA
TCCACTACTGCGCCCCAGCAGGCTTTGCCATCCTGAAATGCAAGGACAAGAAGTTCAACGGCAAAGGCCC
ATGTACAAATGTCAGTACAGTACAGTGCACACACGGTATCCGCCCAGTTGTCTCTACACAACTGCTGCTG
AATGGATCCTTGGCAGAGGAAGAGGTGGTGATCAGATCTGCTAACTTCGCCGATAATGCTAAAGTCATCA
TTGTTCAGCTGAACGAGTCTGTCGAAATCAATTGTACTCGCCCAAACAACAACACGCGCAAGAGCATTCA
TATCGGACCGGGCAGGGCCTTTTACACAACAGGGGAGATTATTGGTGATATTAGACAAGCCCACTGCAAC
CTCAGTCGAGCAAAGTGGAATGATACTCTCAACAAAATTGTTATCAAATTGCGGGAACAGTTTGGGAACA
AGACAATCGTATTTAAGCACTCATCCGGAGGCGATCCAGAAATCGTGACACACTCTTTTAACTGCGGTGG
AGAATTTTTCTACTGCAACTCCACCCAGCTGTTCAACAGTACGTGGAACGTGACAGAGGAGTCTAACAAC
ACCGTGGAGAATAATACGATCACCCTTCCATGTCGGATTAAGCAGATCATCAATATGTGGCAGGAGGTGG
GAAGAGCAATGTACGCGCCGCCCATTAGGGGCCAGATCAGATGCAGTTCAAATATCACAGGCCTGCTCCT
GACACGCGACGGAGGCCCAGAGGACAACAAGACAGAGGTGTTTAGGCCCGGCGGCGGCGACATGCGAGAT
AATTGGAGGTCTGAATTGTACAAGTACAAGGTGGTGAAAATCGAACCCCTGGGAGTGGCGCCTACTAAGG
CAAAGCGCCGCGTTGTGCAGAGAGAGAAGAGGGCAGTGGGAATTGGGGCGGTTTTTCTTGGGTTCCTGGG
GGCTGCAGGTAGCACCATGGGAGCGGCCGCTATGACACTGACAGTGCAAGCCAGACTCCTGCTGTCTGGT
ATTGTCCAACAGCAAAACAATTTGCTCCGCGCAATAGAAGCCCAGCAGCACCTGCTCCAACTGACTGTGT
GGGGCATTAAACAATTGCAGGCTCGCGTGCTGGCAGTCGAACGGTACCTGAGGGATCAACAGCTCCTGGG
CATCTGGGGCTGCTCCGGGAAACTCATCTGTACGACAGCGGTCCCTTGGAATGCCAGCTGGTCCAACAAA
AGCCTCAACAAGATTTGGGACAATATGACGTGGATTGAGTGGGACAGGGAAATTAACAATTATACCTCAA
TCATATATTCTCTGATTGAAGAGTCCCAGAATCAGCAAGAGAAGAATGAGCAGGAATTGTTGGAACTTGA
TAAATGGGCAAGCCTGTGGAACTGGTTTGACATAACCAAATGGTTGTGGTATATCAAAATCTTCATAATG
ATCGTCGGCGGACTCATCGGGCTCCGAATTGTGTTCTCAGTCCTCAGCATTGTGAATAGGGTGCGCCAGG
GCTATTCTCCCCTGAGCTTCCAGACCCATCTGCCCTCTAGCCGAGGACCAGATAGGCCTGGTGGGATCGA
GGAAGAAGGCGGGGAACGGGACAGGGATAGGAGTGGTCCTCTTGTTAACGGGTTCCTGGCACTTATATGG
GTGGACTTGAGAAGCCTGTTCCTGTTCTCCTATCATAGGCTCCGGGATCTTCTCCTGATAGTCATGCGGA
TCGTCGAGCTGTTGGGGCTTGCTGGCGGCTGGGAAGTACTGAAATATTGGTGGAATCTGTTGCAGTATTG
GAGCCAGGAACTTAAGAACTCTGCTGTGAGTCTCCTTAATGCCACAGCTGTTGCTGTGGCCGAAGGAACC
GATCGAGTTATTGAAGTACTGCAACGAGCAGTTCGCGCTATTCTGCATATCCCACGACGCATTCGGCAGG
GGCTGGAGAGAGCTCTCCTGTAGTAACTCGAGGCCGGCAAGGCCGGATCCAGACATGATAAGATACATTG
ATGAGTTTGGACAAACCACAACTAGAATGCAGTGAAAAAAATGCTTTATTTGTGAAATTTGTGATGCTAT
TGCTTTATTTGTAACCATTATAAGCTGCAATAAACAAGTTAACAACAACAATTGCATTCATTTTATGTTT
CAGGTTCAGGGGGAGGTGTGGGAGGTTTTTTAAAGCAAGTAAAACCTCTACAAATGTGGTATGGCTGATT
ATGATCCGGCTGCCTCGCGCGTTTCGGTGATGACGGTGAAAACCTCTGACACATGCAGCTCCCGGAGACG
GTCACAGCTTGTCTGTAAGCGGATGCCGGGAGCAGACAAGCCCGTCAGGGCGCGTCAGCGGGTGTTGGCG
GGTGTCGGGGCGCAGCCATGAGGTCGACTCTAGAGGATCGATCCCCGCCCCGGACGAACTAAACCTGACT
ACGACATCTCTGCCCCTTCTTCGCGGGGCAGTGCATGTAATCCCTTCAGTTGGTTGGTACAACTTGCCAA
CTGGGCCCTGTTCCACATGTGACACGGGGGGGGACCAAACACAAAGGGGTTCTCTGACTGTAGTTGACAT
CCTTATAAATGGATGTGCACATTTGCCAACACTGAGTGGCTTTCATCCTGGAGCAGACTTTGCAGTCTGT
GGACTGCAACACAACATTGCCTTTATGTGTAACTCTTGGCTGAAGCTCTTACACCAATGCTGGGGGACAT
GTACCTCCCAGGGGCCCAGGAAGACTACGGGAGGCTACACCAACGTCAATCAGAGGGGCCTGTGTAGCTA
CCGATAAGCGGACCCTCAAGAGGGCATTAGCAATAGTGTTTATAAGGCCCCCTTGTTAACCCTAAACGGG
TAGCATATGCTTCCCGGGTAGTAGTATATACTATCCAGACTAACCCTAATTCAATAGCATATGTTACCCA
ACGGGAAGCATATGCTATCGAATTAGGGTTAGTAAAAGGGTCCTAAGGAACAGCGATATCTCCCACCCCA
TGAGCTGTCACGGTTTTATTTACATGGGGTCAGGATTCCACGAGGGTAGTGAACCATTTTAGTCACAAGG
GCAGTGGCTGAAGATCAAGGAGCGGGCAGTGAACTCTCCTGAATCTTCGCCTGCTTCTTCATTCTCCTTC
GTTTAGCTAATAGAATAACTGCTGAGTTGTGAACAGTAAGGTGTATGTGAGGTGCTCGAAAACAAGGTTT
CAGGTGACGCCCCCAGAATAAAATTTGGACGGGGGGTTCAGTGGTGGCATTGTGCTATGACACCAATATA
ACCCTCACAAACCCCTTGGGCAATAAATACTAGTGTAGGAATGAAACATTCTGAATATCTTTAACAATAG
AAATCCATGGGGTGGGGACAAGCCGTAAAGACTGGATGTCCATCTCACACGAATTTATGGCTATGGGCAA
CACATAATCCTAGTGCAATATGATACTGGGGTTATTAAGATGTGTCCCAGGCAGGGACCAAGACAGGTGA
ACCATGTTGTTACACTCTATTTGTAACAAGGGGAAAGAGAGTGGACGCCGACAGCAGCGGACTCCACTGG
TTGTCTCTAACACCCCCGAAAATTAAACGGGGCTCCACGCCAATGGGGCCCATAAACAAAGACAAGTGGC
CACTCTTTTTTTTGAAATTGTGGAGTGGGGGCACGCGTCAGCCCCCACACGCCGCCCTGCGGTTTTGGAC
TGTAAAATAAGGGTGTAATAACTTGGCTGATTGTAACCCCGCTAACCACTGCGGTCAAACCACTTGCCCA
CAAAACCACTAATGGCACCCCGGGGAATACCTGCATAAGTAGGTGGGCGGGCCAAGATAGGGGCGCGATT
GCTGCGATCTGGAGGACAAATTACACACACTTGCGCCTGAGCGCCAAGCACAGGGTTGTTGGTCCTCATA
TTCACGAGGTCGCTGAGAGCACGGTGGGCTAATGTTGCCATGGGTAGCATATACTACCCAAATATCTGGA
TAGCATATGCTATCCTAATCTATATCTGGGTAGCATAGGCTATCCTAATCTATATCTGGGTAGCATATGC
TATCCTAATCTATATCTGGGTAGTATATGCTATCCTAATTTATATCTGGGTAGCATAGGCTATCCTAATC
TATATCTGGGTAGCATATGCTATCCTAATCTATATCTGGGTAGTATATGCTATCCTAATCTGTATCCGGG
TAGCATATGCTATCCTAATAGAGATTAGGGTAGTATATGCTATCCTAATTTATATCTGGGTAGCATATAC
TACCCAAATATCTGGATAGCATATGCTATCCTAATCTATATCTGGGTAGCATATGCTATCCTAATCTATA
TCTGGGTAGCATAGGCTATCCTAATCTATATCTGGGTAGCATATGCTATCCTAATCTATATCTGGGTAGT
ATATGCTATCCTAATTTATATCTGGGTAGCATAGGCTATCCTAATCTATATCTGGGTAGCATATGCTATC
CTAATCTATATCTGGGTAGTATATGCTATCCTAATCTGTATCCGGGTAGCATATGCTATCCTCATGCATA
TACAGTCAGCATATGATACCCAGTAGTAGAGTGGGAGTGCTATCCTTTGCATATGCCGCCACCTCCCAAG
GGGGCGTGAATTTTCGCTGCTTGTCCTTTTCCTGCTGGTTGCTCCCATTCTTAGGTGAATTTAAGGAGGC
CAGGCTAAAGCCGTCGCATGTCTGATTGCTCACCAGGTAAATGTCGCTAATGTTTTCCAACGCGAGAAGG
TGTTGAGCGCGGAGCTGAGTGACGTGACAACATGGGTATGCCCAATTGCCCCATGTTGGGAGGACGAAAA
TGGTGACAAGACAGATGGCCAGAAATACACCAACAGCACGCATGATGTCTACTGGGGATTTATTCTTTAG
TGCGGGGGAATACACGGCTTTTAATACGATTGAGGGCGTCTCCTAACAAGTTACATCACTCCTGCCCTTC
CTCACCCTCATCTCCATCACCTCCTTCATCTCCGTCATCTCCGTCATCACCCTCCGCGGCAGCCCCTTCC
ACCATAGGTGGAAACCAGGGAGGCAAATCTACTCCATCGTCAAAGCTGCACACAGTCACCCTGATATTGC
AGGTAGGAGCGGGCTTTGTCATAACAAGGTCCTTAATCGCATCCTTCAAAACCTCAGCAAATATATGAGT
TTGTAAAAAGACCATGAAATAACAGACAATGGACTCCCTTAGCGGGCCAGGTTGTGGGCCGGGTCCAGGG
GCCATTCCAAAGGGGAGACGACTCAATGGTGTAAGACGACATTGTGGAATAGCAAGGGCAGTTCCTCGCC
TTAGGTTGTAAAGGGAGGTCTTACTACCTCCATATACGAACACACCGGCGACCCAAGTTCCTTCGTCGGT
AGTCCTTTCTACGTGACTCCTAGCCAGGAGAGCTCTTAAACCTTCTGCAATGTTCTCAAATTTCGGGTTG
GAACCTCCTTGACCACGATGCTTTCCAAACCACCCTCCTTTTTTGCGCCTGCCTCCATCACCCTGACCCC
GGGGTCCAGTGCTTGGGCCTTCTCCTGGGTCATCTGCGGGGCCCTGCTCTATCGCTCCCGGGGGCACGTC
AGGCTCACCATCTGGGCCACCTTCTTGGTGGTATTCAAAATAATCGGCTTCCCCTACAGGGTGGAAAAAT
GGCCTTCTACCTGGAGGGGGCCTGCGCGGTGGAGACCCGGATGATGATGACTGACTACTGGGACTCCTGG
GCCTCTTTTCTCCACGTCCACGACCTCTCCCCCTGGCTCTTTCACGACTTCCCCCCCTGGCTCTTTCACG
TCCTCTACCCCGGCGGCCTCCACTACCTCCTCGACCCCGGCCTCCACTACCTCCTCGACCCCGGCCTCCA
CTGCCTCCTCGACCCCGGCCTCCACCTCCTGCTCCTGCCCCTCCTGCTCCTGCCCCTCCTCCTGCTCCTG
CCCCTCCTGCCCCTCCTGCTCCTGCCCCTCCTGCCCCTCCTGCTCCTGCCCCTCCTGCCCCTCCTGCTCC
TGCCCCTCCTGCCCCTCCTCCTGCTCCTGCCCCTCCTGCCCCTCCTCCTGCTCCTGCCCCTCCTGCCCCT
CCTGCTCCTGCCCCTCCTGCCCCTCCTGCTCCTGCCCCTCCTGCCCCTCCTGCTCCTGCCCCTCCTGCTC
CTGCCCCTCCTGCTCCTGCCCCTCCTGCTCCTGCCCCTCCTGCCCCTCCTGCCCCTCCTCCTGCTCCTGC
CCCTCCTGCTCCTGCCCCTCCTGCCCCTCCTGCCCCTCCTGCTCCTGCCCCTCCTCCTGCTCCTGCCCCT
CCTGCCCCTCCTGCCCCTCCTCCTGCTCCTGCCCCTCCTGCCCCTCCTCCTGCTCCTGCCCCTCCTCCTG
CTCCTGCCCCTCCTGCCCCTCCTGCCCCTCCTCCTGCTCCTGCCCCTCCTGCCCCTCCTCCTGCTCCTGC
CCCTCCTCCTGCTCCTGCCCCTCCTGCCCCTCCTGCCCCTCCTCCTGCTCCTGCCCCTCCTCCTGCTCCT
GCCCCTCCTGCCCCTCCTGCCCCTCCTGCCCCTCCTCCTGCTCCTGCCCCTCCTCCTGCTCCTGCCCCTC
CTGCTCCTGCCCCTCCCGCTCCTGCTCCTGCTCCTGTTCCACCGTGGGTCCCTTTGCAGCCAATGCAACT
TGGACGTTTTTGGGGTCTCCGGACACCATCTCTATGTCTTGGCCCTGATCCTGAGCCGCCCGGGGCTCCT
GGTCTTCCGCCTCCTCGTCCTCGTCCTCTTCCCCGTCCTCGTCCATGGTTATCACCCCCTCTTCTTTGAG
GTCCACTGCCGCCGGAGCCTTCTGGTCCAGATGTGTCTCCCTTCTCTCCTAGGCCATTTCCAGGTCCTGT
ACCTGGCCCCTCGTCAGACATGATTCACACTAAAAGAGATCAATAGACATCTTTATTAGACGACGCTCAG
TGAATACAGGGAGTGCAGACTCCTGCCCCCTCCAACAGCCCCCCCACCCTCATCCCCTTCATGGTCGCTG
TCAGACAGATCCAGGTCTGAAAATTCCCCATCCTCCGAACCATCCTCGTCCTCATCACCAATTACTCGCA
GCCCGGAAAACTCCCGCTGAACATCCTCAAGATTTGCGTCCTGAGCCTCAAGCCAGGCCTCAAATTCCTC
GTCCCCCTTTTTGCTGGACGGTAGGGATGGGGATTCTCGGGACCCCTCCTCTTCCTCTTCAAGGTCACCA
GACAGAGATGCTACTGGGGCAACGGAAGAAAAGCTGGGTGCGGCCTGTGAGGATCAGCTTATCGATGATA
AGCTGTCAAACATGAGAATTCTTGAAGACGAAAGGGCCTCGTGATACGCCTATTTTTATAGGTTAATGTC
ATGATAATAATGGTTTCTTAGACGTCAGGTGGCACTTTTCGGGGAAATGTGCGCGGAACCCCTATTTGTT
TATTTTTCTAAATACATTCAAATATGTATCCGCTCATGAGACAATAACCCTGATAAATGCTTCAATAATA
TTGAAAAAGGAAGAGTATGAGTATTCAACATTTCCGTGTCGCCCTTATTCCCTTTTTTGCGGCATTTTGC
CTTCCTGTTTTTGCTCACCCAGAAACGCTGGTGAAAGTAAAAGATGCTGAAGATCAGTTGGGTGCACGAG
TGGGTTACATCGAACTGGATCTCAACAGCGGTAAGATCCTTGAGAGTTTTCGCCCCGAAGAACGTTTTCC
AATGATGAGCACTTTTAAAGTTCTGCTATGTGGCGCGGTATTATCCCGTGTTGACGCCGGGCAAGAGCAA
CTCGGTCGCCGCATACACTATTCTCAGAATGACTTGGTTGAGTACTCACCAGTCACAGAAAAGCATCTTA
CGGATGGCATGACAGTAAGAGAATTATGCAGTGCTGCCATAACCATGAGTGATAACACTGCGGCCAACTT
ACTTCTGACAACGATCGGAGGACCGAAGGAGCTAACCGCTTTTTTGCACAACATGGGGGATCATGTAACT
CGCCTTGATCGTTGGGAACCGGAGCTGAATGAAGCCATACCAAACGACGAGCGTGACACCACGATGCCTG
CAGCAATGGCAACAACGTTGCGCAAACTATTAACTGGCGAACTACTTACTCTAGCTTCCCGGCAACAATT
AATAGACTGGATGGAGGCGGATAAAGTTGCAGGACCACTTCTGCGCTCGGCCCTTCCGGCTGGCTGGTTT
ATTGCTGATAAATCTGGAGCCGGTGAGCGTGGGTCTCGCGGTATCATTGCAGCACTGGGGCCAGATGGTA
AGCCCTCCCGTATCGTAGTTATCTACACGACGGGGAGTCAGGCAACTATGGATGAACGAAATAGACAGAT
CGCTGAGATAGGTGCCTCACTGATTAAGCATTGGTAACTGTCAGACCAAGTTTACTCATATATACTTTAG
ATTGATTTAAAACTTCATTTTTAATTTAAAAGGATCTAGGTGAAGATCCTTTTTGATAATCTCATGACCA
AAATCCCTTAACGTGAGTTTTCGTTCCACTGAGCGTCAGACCCCGTAGAAAAGATCAAAGGATCTTCTTG
AGATCCTTTTTTTCTGCGCGTAATCTGCTGCTTGCAAACAAAAAAACCACCGCTACCAGCGGTGGTTTGT
TTGCCGGATCAAGAGCTACCAACTCTTTTTCCGAAGGTAACTGGCTTCAGCAGAGCGCAGATACCAAATA
CTGTCCTTCTAGTGTAGCCGTAGTTAGGCCACCACTTCAAGAACTCTGTAGCACCGCCTACATACCTCGC
TCTGCTAATCCTGTTACCAGTGGCTGCTGCCAGTGGCGATAAGTCGTGTCTTACCGGGTTGGACTCAAGA
CGATAGTTACCGGATAAGGCGCAGCGGTCGGGCTGAACGGGGGGTTCGTGCACACAGCCCAGCTTGGAGC
GAACGACCTACACCGAACTGAGATACCTACAGCGTGAGCTATGAGAAAGCGCCACGCTTCCCGAAGGGAG
AAAGGCGGACAGGTATCCGGTAAGCGGCAGGGTCGGAACAGGAGAGCGCACGAGGGAGCTTCCAGGGGGA
AACGCCTGGTATCTTTATAGTCCTGTCGGGTTTCGCCACCTCTGACTTGAGCGTCGATTTTTGTGATGCT
CGTCAGGGGGGCGGAGCCTATGGAAAAACGCCAGCAACGCGGCCTTTTTACGGTTCCTGGCCTTTTGCTG
GCCTTGAAGCTGTCCCTGATGGTCGYCGTCKMCCTGGMTATGTTCTGCCAAGGGTTGGTTTGCGCATTCA
CAGTTCTCCGCAAGAATTGATTGGCTCCAATTCTTGGAGTGGTGAATCCGTTAGCGAGGTGCCGCCCTGC
TTCATCCCCGTGGCCCGTTGCTCGCGTTTGCTGGCGGTGTCCCCGGAAGAAATATATTTGCATGTCTTTA
GTTCTATGATGCCTCTGACTTGAGCGTCGATTTTTGTGATGCTCGTCAGGGGGGCGGAGCCTATGGAAAA
ACGCCAGCAACGCGGCCTTTTTACGGTTCCTGGCCTTTTGCTGGCCTTGAAGCTGTCCCTGATGGTCGTC
ATCTACCTGCCTGGACAGCATGGCCTGCAACGCGGGCATCCCGATGCCGCCGGAAGCGAGAAGAATCATA
ATGGGGAAGGCCATCCAGCCTCGCGTCGCGAACGCCAGCAAGACGTAGCCCTCCGTTAGCGAGGTGCCGC
CCTGCTTCATCCCCGTGGCCCGTTGCTCGCGTTTGCTGGCGGTGTCCCCGGAAGAAATATATTTGCATGT
CTTTAGTTCTATGATGACACAAACCCCGCCCAGCGTCTTGTCATTGGCGAATTCGAACACGCAGATGCAG
TCGGGGCGGCGCGGTCCGAGGTCCACTTCGCATATTAAGGTGACGCGTGTGGCCTCGAACACCGAGCGAC
CCTGCAGCGACCCGCTTAACAGCGTCAACAGCGTGCCGCAGATCCCGGGGGGCAATGAGATATGAAAAAG
CCTGAACTCACCGCGACGTCTGTCGAGAAGTTTCTGATCGAAAAGTTCGACAGCGTCTCCGACCTGATGC
AGCTCTCGGAGGGCGAAGAATCTCGTGCTTTCAGCTTCGATGTAGGAGGGCGTGGATATGTCCTGCGGGT
AAATAGCTGCGCCGATGGTTTCTACAAAGATCGTTATGTTTATCGGCACTTTGCATCGGCCGCGCTCCCG
ATTCCGGAAGTGCTTGACATTGGGGAATTCAGCGAGAGCCTGACCTATTGCATCTCCCGCCGTGCACAGG
GTGTCACGTTGCAAGACCTGCCTGAAACCGAACTGCCCGCTGTTCTGCAGCCGGTCGCGGAGGCCATGGA
TGCGATCGCTGCGGCCGATCTTAGCCAGACGAGCGGGTTCGGCCCATTCGGACCGCAAGGAATCGGTCAA
TACACTACATGGCGTGATTTCATATGCGCGATTGCTGATCCCCATGTGTATCACTGGCAAACTGTGATGG
ACGACACCGTCAGTGCGTCCGTCGCGCAGGCTCTCGATGAGCTGATGCTTTGGGCCGAGGACTGCCCCGA
AGTCCGGCACCTCGTGCACGCGGATTTCGGCTCCAACAATGTCCTGACGGACAATGGCCGCATAACAGCG
GTCATTGACTGGAGCGAGGCGATGTTCGGGGATTCCCAATACGAGGTCGCCAACATCTTCTTCTGGAGGC
CGTGGTTGGCTTGTATGGAGCAGCAGACGCGCTACTTCGAGCGGAGGCATCCGGAGCTTGCAGGATCGCC
GCGGCTCCGGGCGTATATGCTCCGCATTGGTCTTGACCAACTCTATCAGAGCTTGGTTGACGGCAATTTC
GATGATGCAGCTTGGGCGCAGGGTCGATGCGACGCAATCGTCCGATCCGGAGCCGGGACTGTCGGGCGTA
CACAAATCGCCCGCAGAAGCGCGGCCGTCTGGACCGATGGCTGTGTAGAAGTACTCGCCGATAGTGGAAA
CCGACGCCCCAGCACTCGTCCGGATCGGGAGATGGGGGAGGCTAACTGAAACACGGAAGGAGACAATACC
GGAAGGAACCCGCGCTATGACGGCAATAAAAAGACAGAATAAAACGCACGGGTGTTGGGTCGTTTGTTCA
TAAACGCGGGGTTCGGTCCCAGGGCTGGCACTCTGTCGATACCCCACCGAGACCCCATTGGGGCCAATAC
GCCCGCGTTTCTTCCTTTTCCCCACCCCACCCCCCAAGTT
Features (pLannotate 1.2.2; 24 found; start..end, strand, type, name):
     89..313     +  CDS            gH (fragment): GH_HHV11 - Experimental evidence at protein level: Swiss-Prot protein existence level 1. The heterodimer glycoprotein H-glycoprotein L is required for the fusion of viral and plasma membranes leading to virus entry into the host cell. Following initial binding to host receptor, membrane fusion is mediated by the fusion machinery composed of gB and the heterodimer gH/gL. May also be involved in the fusion between the virion envelope and the outer nuclear membrane during virion morphogenesis. From Human herpesvirus 1 (strain 17) (HHV-1) (Human herpes simplex virus 1).
    344..369     -  CDS            bla(M) (fragment): β-lactamase lacking the signal sequence; bla(M); allows cytosolic expression of β-lactamase
    543..922     +  enhancer       CMV enhancer: human cytomegalovirus immediate early enhancer
    924..1123    +  promoter       CMV promoter: human cytomegalovirus (CMV) immediate early promoter
   1220..3730    +  CDS            env: ENV_HV1Y2 - Experimental evidence at protein level: Swiss-Prot protein existence level 1. [Transmembrane protein gp41]: Acts as a class I viral fusion protein. Under the current model, the protein has at least 3 conformational states: pre-fusion native state, pre-hairpin intermediate state, and post-fusion hairpin state. During fusion of viral and target intracellular membranes, the coiled coil regions (heptad repeats) assume a trimer-of-hairpins structure, positioning the fusion peptide in close proximity to the C-terminal region of the ectodomain. The formation of this structure appears to d
   3756..3890    -  polyA_signal   SV40 poly(A) signal: SV40 polyadenylation signal
   3913..3996    -  CDS            large T antigen (fragment): large T antigen from SV40 (simian virus 40)
   3999..4039    +  CDS            rop (fragment): Rop protein, which maintains plasmids at low copy number; rop
   4151..4169    -  misc_feature   MCS (fragment): pUC18/19 multiple cloning site
   4615..6404    -  rep_origin     oriP: Epstein-Barr virus oriP replication origin (Yates et al., 2000)
   6405..6623    -  CDS            gL (fragment): GL_EBVB9 - Experimental evidence at protein level: Swiss-Prot protein existence level 1. The heterodimer glycoprotein H-glycoprotein L is required for the fusion of viral and plasma membranes leading to virus entry into the host cell. Acts as a functional inhibitor of gH and maintains gH in an inhibited form. Upon binding to host integrins, gL dissociates from gH leading to activation of the viral fusion glycoproteins gB and gH. Fusion of EBV with B-lymphocytes requires the additional receptor- binding protein gp42, which forms a complex with gH/gL. The heterodimer gH/gL targets also host EPHA
   6706..8631    -  CDS            EBNA1: Epstein-Barr nuclear antigen 1, also known as EBNA-1 crucial for latent viral infection, and for episomal amplification of vectors containing the oriP origin (Okita et al., 2013)
   8669..9013    -  CDS            BRRF2_EBVB9 (fragment): Protein inferred from homology: Swiss-Prot protein existence level 3. From Epstein-Barr virus (strain B95-8) (HHV-4) (Human herpesvirus 4).
   9016..9039    -  promoter       tet promoter (fragment): E. coli promoter for tetracycline efflux protein gene
   9152..9256    +  promoter       AmpR promoter: bla
   9257..10117   +  CDS            AmpR: β-lactamase; bla; confers resistance to ampicillin, carbenicillin, and related antibiotics
  10288..10876   +  rep_origin     ori: high-copy-number ColE1/pMB1/pBR322/pUC origin of replication
  11057..11141   +  promoter       HSV TK promoter (fragment): herpes simplex virus thymidine kinase promoter
  11142..11199   +  rep_origin     ori (fragment): high-copy-number ColE1/pMB1/pBR322/pUC origin of replication
  11245..11391   -  CDS            TcR (fragment): tetracycline efflux protein; tet; confers resistance to tetracycline
  11412..11603   -  CDS            UL24 (fragment): UL24_EHV4 - Experimental evidence at transcript level: Swiss-Prot protein existence level 2. May participate in nuclear egress of viral particles. Plays a role in the dispersal of several host nucleolar proteins including NCL/nucleolin and NPM1. Since deletion of host NCL/nucleolin negatively impact on nuclear egress, UL24 supposedly acts on this process through its effect on host nucleoli (By similarity). From Equine herpesvirus 4 (strain 1942) (EHV-4) (Equine rhinopneumonitis virus).
  11577..11639   +  promoter       Mini-TK promoter: minimal herpes simplex virus (HSV) thymidine kinase promoter
  11682..12719   +  CDS            HygR: hygromycin B phosphotransferase confers resistance to hygromycin
  12761..12809   +  polyA_signal   HSV TK poly(A) signal: herpes simplex virus thymidine kinase polyadenylation signal (Cole and Stacy, 1985)
