[The description below was written by a language model from this plasmid's Addgene catalogue record and pLannotate feature annotations shown in this document.]
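Description:
pCEP4-BaLgp160 is a mammalian expression plasmid built on the pCEP4 episomal backbone and carrying the full-length envelope glycoprotein (Env, gp160) of the HIV-1 BaL isolate. The insert is a codon-optimized synthetic gene of about 2.6 kb, cloned between NheI and XhoI sites that both remain intact. According to the catalogue entry it has a CD5 leader sequence at its N terminus, which directs the protein into the secretory pathway. Transcription is driven by the human cytomegalovirus immediate early enhancer and promoter and is terminated by an SV40 polyadenylation signal.

The backbone carries the Epstein-Barr virus oriP origin together with the EBNA1 coding sequence. Together these allow the plasmid to replicate and be maintained as an extrachromosomal episome in suitable primate cells, rather than depending on integration. Mammalian cells that retain the plasmid can be selected with hygromycin, through a hygromycin B phosphotransferase gene flanked by an HSV thymidine kinase promoter and poly(A) signal. In E. coli the plasmid is propagated from a high-copy ColE1/pUC-type origin under ampicillin selection (β-lactamase). Several short annotated fragments, including herpesvirus gH, gL, UL24 and BRRF2, SV40 large T, rop and TcR, appear to be leftover flanking sequence from backbone construction or homology-based matches, not functional elements.

The sequenced record is 12,920 nt, slightly shorter than the catalogued total of 12,955 bp. The stated purpose is expression of BaL Env in mammalian cells, and the associated study concerns conformational engineering of Env based on its mutational tolerance in the CD4- and PG16-bound states.
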