Addgene plasmid #100919: pCEP4-BaLgp160
Purpose: Mammalian expression plasmid for Env from the BaL HIV-1 isolate
Depositing lab: Erik Procko. Depositing organization: University of Illinois at Urbana-Champaign. Publication: Conformational engineering of HIV-1 Env based on mutational tolerance in the CD4 and PG16 bound states. Heredia JD, Park J, Choi H, Gill KS, Procko E. J Virol. 2019 Mar 20. pii: JVI.00219-19. doi: 10.1128/JVI.00219-19. PubMed 30894475.
Backbone
  Vector backbone: pCEP4
  Backbone manufacturer: Invitrogen
  Backbone size w/o insert (bp): 10393
  Total vector size (bp): 12955
  Vector type: Mammalian Expression
  Selectable markers: Hygromycin
Growth in bacteria
  Bacterial resistance: Ampicillin, 100 μg/mL
  Growth temperature: 37°C
  Growth strain: DH5alpha
  Copy number: High Copy
Gene/Insert
  Gene/Insert name: HIV-1 (BaL) Env (alt names: gp160; Env)
  Species: Human immunodeficiency virus 1
  Insert size (bp): 2562
  Mutation: Codon-optimized synthetic gene
  GenBank ID: AAA44191.1
  Promoter: CMV
  Tag / fusion protein: CD5 leader sequence (N terminal on insert)
  Cloning method: Restriction Enzyme; 5′ cloning site NheI (not destroyed); 3′ cloning site XhoI (not destroyed)
  Sequencing primers: 5′ CMV_fwd; 3′ EBV_rev
Terms and licenses: Academic/Nonprofit Terms; Industry Terms: Not Available to Industry
How to cite: pCEP4-BaLgp160 was a gift from Erik Procko (Addgene plasmid # 100919 ; http://n2t.net/addgene:100919 ; RRID:Addgene_100919)
