>Addgene plasmid #100919 | pCEP4-BaLgp160 | addgene partial sequence | sequence record 200878 | SV40pA-R 5'-GAAATTTGTGATGCTATTGC-3'
GTTAACAACAACAATTGCATTCATTTTATGTTTCAGGTTCAGGGGGAGGTGTGGGAGGTTTTTTAAAGCA
AGTAAAACCTCTACAAATGTGGTATGGCTGATTATGATCCGGCTGCCTCGCGCGTTTCGGTGATGACGGT
GAAAACCTCTGACACATGCAGCTCCCGGAGACGGTCACAGCTTGTCTGTAAGCGGATGCCGGGAGCAGAC
AAGCCCGTCAGGGCGCGTCAGCGGGTGTTGGCGGGTGTCGGGGCGCAGCCATGAGGTCGACTCTAGAGGA
TCGATCCCCGCCCCGGACGAACTAAACCTGACTACGACATCTCTGCCCCTTCTTCGCGGGGCAGTGCATG
TAATCCCTTCAGTTGGTTGGTACAACTTGCCAACTGGGCCCTGTTCCACATGTGACACGGGGGGGGACCA
AACACAAAGGGGTTCTCTGACTGTAGTTGACATCCTTATAAATGGATGTGCACATTTGCCAACACTGAGT
GGCTTTCATCCTGGAGCAGACTTTGCAGTCTGTGGACTGCAACACAACATTGCCTTTATGTGTAACTCTT
GGCTGAAGCTCTTACACCAATGCTGGGGGACATGTACCTCCCAGGGGCCCAGGAAGACTACGGGAGGCTA
CACCAACGTCAATCAGAGGGGCCTGTGTAGCTACCGATAAGCGGACCCTCAAGAGGGCATTAGCAATAGT
GTTTATAAGGCCCCCTTGTTAACCCTAAACGGGTAGCATATGCTTCCCGGGTAGTAGTATATACTATCCA
GACTAA
